>Addgene plasmid #144834 | TFORF3358 | depositor partial sequence | sequence record 286618 | Barcode
TATGATGTAGCCAACCGATGTCCA
